>Addgene plasmid #91075 | pMOD_B2518 | addgene full sequence | sequence record 181902 | Addgene NGS Result
GCCTTGACGGCAAAATCCCTTAACGTGAGTTTTCGTTCCACTGAGCGTCAGACCCCGTAGAAAAGATCAA
AGGATCTTCTTGAGATCCTTTTTTTCTGCGCGTAATCTGCTGCTTGCAAACAAAAAAACCACCGCTACCA
GCGGTGGTTTGTTTGCCGGATCAAGAGCTACTAACTCTTTTTCCGAAGGTAACTGGCTTCAGCAGAGCGC
AGATACCAAATACTGTTCTTCTAGTGTAGCCGTAGTTAGGCCACCACTTCAAGAACTCTGTAGCACCGCC
TACATACCTCGCTCTGCTAATCCTGTTACCAGTGGCTGCTGCCAGTGGCGATAAGTCGTGTCTTACCGGG
TTGGACTCAAGACGATAGTTACCGGATAAGGCGCAGCGGTCGGGCTGAACGGGGGGTTCGTGCTCACAGC
CCAGCTTGGAGCGAACGACCTACACCGAACTGAGATACCTACAGCGTGAGCTATGAGAAAGCGCCACGCT
TCCCGAAGGGAGAAAGGCGGACAGGTATCCGGTAAGCGGCAGGGTCGGAACAGGAGAGCGCACGAGGGAG
CTTCCAGGGGGAAACGCCTGGTATCTTTATAGTCCTGTCGGGTTTCGCCACCTCTGACTTGAGCGTCGAT
TTTTGTGATGCTCGTCAGGGGGGCGGAGCCTATGGAAAAACGCCAGCAACGCGGCCTTTTTACGGTTCCT
GGCCTTTTGCTGGCCTTTTGCTCACATGTTCTTTCCTGCGTTATCCCCTGATTCTGTGGATAACCGTATT
ACCGCCTTTGAGTGAGCTGATACCGCTCGCCGCAGCCGAACGACCGAGCGCAGCGAGTCAGTGAGCGAGG
AAGCGGAAGAGCGCCCACCTGCCAGGGGACGACCAAGCCCGTTATTCTGACAGTTCTGGTGCTCAACACA
TTTATATTTATCAAGGAGCACATTGTTACTCACTGCTAGGAGGGAATCGAACTAGGAATATTGATCAGAG
GAACTACGAGAGAGCTGAAGATAACTGCCCTCTAGCTCTCACTGATCTGGGTCGCATAGTGAGATGCAGC
CCACGTGAGTTCAGCAACGGTCTAGCGCTGGGCTTTTAGGCCCGCATGATCGGGCTTTTGTCGGGTGGTC
GACGTGTTCACGATTGGGGAGAGCAACGCAGCAGTTCCTCTTAGTTTAGTCCCACCTCGCCTGTCCAGCA
GAGTTCTGACCGGTTTATAAACTCGCTTGCTGCATCAGACTTGGAGACGTTATATTCCCCAGAACATCAG
GTTAATGGCGTTTTTGATGTCATTTTCGCGGTGGCTGAGATCAGCCACTTCTTCCCCGATAACGGAAACC
GGCACACTGGCCATATCGGTGGTCATCATGCGCCAGCTTTCATCCCCGATATGCACCACCGGGTAAAGTT
CACGGGAGACTTTATCTGACAGCAGACGTGCACTGGCCAGGGGGATCACCATCCGTCGCCCGGGCGTGTC
AATAATATCACTCTGTACATCCACAAACAGACGATAACGGCTCTCTCTTTTATAGGTGTAAACCTTAAAC
TGCATTTCACCAGCCCCTGTTCTCGTCAGCAAAAGAGCCGTTCATTTCAATAAACCGGGCGACCTCAGCC
ATCCCTTCCTGATTTTCCGCTTTCCAGCGTTCGGCACGCAGACGACGGGCTTCATTCTGCATGGTTGTGC
TTACCAGACCGGAGATATTGACATCATATATGCCTTGAGCAACTGATAGCTGTCGCTGTCAACTGTCACT
GTAATACGCTGCTTCATAGCATACCTCCTTTTGACATACTTCGGGTATACATATCAGTATATATTCTTAT
ACCGCAAAAATCAGCGCGCAAATACGCATACTGTTATCTGGCTTCGTCTCAGTTTTAGAGCTAGAAATAG
CAAGTTAAAATAAGGCTAGTCCGTTATCAACTTGAAAAAGTGGCACCGAGTCGGTGCTTTTTTTCCGGTG
ACGCAGGTGATGAAAAGCCTTAGGGTCAGGTGGCACTTTTCGGGGAAATGTGCGATGAACCCCTATTTGT
TTATTTTTCTAAATACATTCAAATATGTATCCGCTAATGAGACAATAACCCTGATAAATGCTTCAATTAT
ATTGAAAAAGGAAGAGTATGAGTATCCAACATTTCCGTGTCGCCCTTATTCCCTTTTTTGCGGCCTTCTG
CCTTCCTGTTTTTGCTCACCCAGAAACGCTGGTGAAAGTAAAAGATGCTGAAGATCAGTTGGGTGCCCGA
GTGGGTTACATTGAACTGGATCTCAACAGCGGCAAAATCTTAGAGAGTTTTCGCCCCGAAGAACGCTTCC
CAATGATGAGCACTTTCAAAGTTCTGCTATGTGGCGCGGTGTTATCCCGTATTGATGCTGGGCAAGAGCA
ACTCGGTCGCCGCATACACTATTCTCAGAATGACTTGGTTGAGTATTCACCAGTCACAGAAAAGCATCTT
ACGGATGGCATGACAGTAAGAGAATTATGTAGTGCTGCCATAACCATGAGTGATAACACTGCGGCCAACT
TACTTCTGACAACGATTGGAGGACCGAAGGAGCTAACCGCTTTTTTGCACAACATGGGGGATCATGTAAC
TCGCCTTGATCGTTGGGAACCGGAGCTGAATGAAGCCATACCAAACGACGAGCGTGACACCACGATGCCT
GTAGCAATGGCAACAACTCTCCGCAAACTATTAACTGGCGAACTACTTACTCTTGCTTCACGCCAGCAAC
TCATTGACTGGATGGAGGCGGACAAAGTTGCAGGACCACTTCTGCGCTCGGCACTTCCGGCTGGCTGGTT
TATTGCTGATAAATCTGGAGCCGGTGAGCGTGGGTCTCGCGGTATCATTGCAGCACTGGGGCCAGATGGT
AAGCCCTCCCGTATCGTAGTTATCTACACGACGGGGAGTCAGGCAACTATGGATGAACGAAATAGACAGA
TCGCTGAGATAGGTGCCTCACTGATTAAGCATTGGTAACTGTCAGACGAAGGGAAATAAATAGTAGCCCG
CCTGATGTGCGGGCTTTTTTTTGGTGGTGGTTACCAGTGTCGCTTAGCTACCGTAGGTCCTCTTAGGCGG
TCCGATTAGCGACATAGTCATCAAT
Features (pLannotate 1.2.2; 7 found; start..end, strand, type, name):
     80..668     +  rep_origin     ori: high-copy-number ColE1/pMB1/pBR322/pUC origin of replication
   1243..1545    -  CDS            ccdB: CCDB_ECOLI - Also known as G, letB, letD. Experimental evidence at protein level: Swiss-Prot protein existence level 1. Toxic component of a type II toxin-antitoxin (TA) system, functioning in plasmid maintainence. Responsible for the post- segregational killing (PSK) of plasmid-free cells, also referred to as a plasmid addiction system. Half-life of over 2 hours. Cell killing by CcdB is accompanied by filamentation, defects in chromosome and plasmid segregation, defects in cell division, formation of anucleate cells, decreased DNA synthesis and plasmid loss. Interferes with the activity of DN
   1550..1708    -  CDS            ccdA (fragment): CCDA_ECO57 - Also known as H, letA. Experimental evidence at protein level: Swiss-Prot protein existence level 1. Antitoxin component of a type II toxin-antitoxin (TA) system which inhibits the post-segregational killing (PSK) of plasmid-free cells, also referred to as a plasmid addiction system. Binds to and blocks the activity of CcdB; will also remove bound CcdB protein from the CcdB-GyrA complex by forming a CcdA-CcdB complex, a process termed rejuvenation. Functions as a transcriptional corepressor for the ccdAB operon, repression also requires CcdB (By similarity). From Escherichia coli
   1799..1864    -  intron         PDK intron (fragment): pdk; modified pyruvate orthophosphate dikinase intron from Flaveria trinervia 3.0
   1872..1947    +  misc_RNA       gRNA scaffold: guide RNA scaffold for the Streptococcus pyogenes CRISPR/Cas9 system
   2017..2117    +  promoter       AmpR promoter: bla
   2118..2978    +  CDS            AmpR: β-lactamase; bla; confers resistance to ampicillin, carbenicillin, and related antibiotics
