[The description below was written by a language model from this plasmid's Addgene catalogue record and pLannotate feature annotations shown in this document.]
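Description:
pMOD_B2518 is a small (about 3.1 kb) bacterial cloning plasmid that serves as a "Module B" component in a modular plant genome engineering toolkit, built on the pMOD_B2000 backbone and classed as a CRISPR vector. It is propagated in E. coli through a high-copy ColE1/pUC-type origin and selected with ampicillin via the bla (AmpR) gene and its native promoter. Because it carries a functional ccdB toxin gene, it has to be maintained in a ccdB-tolerant strain.

The payload is a single guide RNA expression unit designed for plants. According to the record, a TaU6 promoter (by its name a wheat U6 RNA polymerase III promoter, although it is not picked up in the automated feature table) sits upstream of an Esp3I-flanked ccdB cassette, which is followed by the Streptococcus pyogenes Cas9 gRNA scaffold and a Pol III terminator. The annotation also detects a partial ccdA fragment next to ccdB and a short fragment matching the PDK intron just upstream of the scaffold; the record does not explain these, and they are probably remnants of the source of the cassette. In use, digestion with the type IIS enzyme Esp3I removes the ccdB stuffer so that a spacer of choice can be ligated directly in front of the scaffold. Plasmids that keep ccdB kill standard cloning strains, giving negative selection against uncut or religated parent vector. The finished gRNA module is presumably then combined with other modules of the toolkit, such as a nuclease module, in a plant transformation vector, though the record does not detail that step. The depositor notes that the plasmid may form multimers, which is not expected to affect its function.
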