Addgene plasmid #91075: pMOD_B2518
Purpose: Module B, Promoter: TaU6, Gene: Esp3I ccdb cassette for single gRNA spacer cloning, Terminator: Pol III
Depositing lab: Daniel Voytas. Publication: A multi-purpose toolkit to enable advanced genome engineering in plants. Cermak T, Curtin SJ, Gil-Humanes J, Cegan R, Kono TJY, Konecna E, Belanto JJ, Starker CG, Mathre JW, Greenstein RL, Voytas DF. Plant Cell. 2017 May 18. pii: tpc.00922.2016. doi: 10.1105/tpc.16.00922. PubMed 28522548.
Backbone
  Vector backbone: pMOD_B2000
  Vector type: CRISPR
Growth in bacteria
  Bacterial resistance: Ampicillin, 100 μg/mL
  Growth temperature: 37°C
  Growth strain: ccdB Survival
  Copy number: High Copy
Gene/Insert
  Gene/Insert name: Esp3I ccdb cassette for single gRNA spacer cloning
  Species: Synthetic
  Promoter: TaU6
  Cloning method: Gibson Cloning
  Sequencing primers: 5′ unknown
Terms and licenses: Academic/Nonprofit Terms; Industry Terms: Not Available to Industry
Depositor comments: Please note: This plasmid may be prone to multimerization. This is not expected to impact the end function of the plasmid. Please refer to the Addgene Blog post on multimers for more information: https://blog.addgene.org/plasmids-101-dimers-and-multimers
How to cite: pMOD_B2518 was a gift from Daniel Voytas (Addgene plasmid # 91075 ; http://n2t.net/addgene:91075 ; RRID:Addgene_91075)
